Addgene plasmid #66373: GPR77-Tango
Purpose: Expression of G protein-coupled receptors for PRESTO-Tango: parallel receptorome expression and screening via transcriptional output, with transcriptional activation following arrestin translocation
Depositing lab: Bryan Roth. Depositing organization: University of North Carolina at Chapel Hill. Publication: PRESTO-Tango as an open-source resource for interrogation of the druggable human GPCRome. Kroeze WK, Sassano MF, Huang XP, Lansu K, McCorvy JD, Giguere PM, Sciaky N, Roth BL. Nat Struct Mol Biol. 2015 May;22(5):362-9. doi: 10.1038/nsmb.3014. Epub 2015 Apr 20. PubMed 25895059.
Backbone
  Vector backbone: empty Tango
  Backbone size w/o insert (bp): 6632
  Vector type: Mammalian Expression
  Selectable markers: Neomycin (select with G418)
Growth in bacteria
  Bacterial resistance: Ampicillin, 100 μg/mL
  Growth temperature: 37°C
  Growth strain: DH5alpha
  Copy number: High Copy
Gene/Insert
  Gene/Insert name: GPR77
  Species: H. sapiens (human)
  Insert size (bp): 1011
  Entrez Gene: C5AR2 (a.k.a. C5L2, GPF77, GPR77)
  Promoter: CMV
  Tag / fusion protein: FLAG (N terminal on backbone)
  Cloning method: Restriction Enzyme; 5′ cloning site NotI (not destroyed); 3′ cloning site XhoI (unknown if destroyed)
  Sequencing primers: 5′ CMV-F; 3′ Tet-R
Terms and licenses: Academic/Nonprofit Terms; Industry Terms: Not Available to Industry
Depositor comments: Please note: Most of the PRESTO-Tango vectors do not contain the XhoI cut site downstream of the tTA sequence and instead carry an XbaI site. If you need to perform an XhoI digest we recommend sequencing with a forward primer at the C-terminus of tTA to determine which of the two sites is present. Suggested primer: 5-gagctccacttagacggcgagg-3. Original backbone was pcDNA3.1(+). These plasmids were generated as part of the Illuminating the Druggable Genome (IDG) program sponsored by the NIH Common Fund. The goal of this program is to identify, gather, and distribute information and resources for proteins that currently are not well-studied yet belong to commonly drug-targeted protein families: protein kinases, non-olfactory G-protein coupled receptors (GPCRs), and ion channels. The IDG program is designed to develop fundamental research tools for understudied proteins, elucidate their function, and disseminate the IDG-related resources and data to the greater scientific community.
How to cite: GPR77-Tango was a gift from Bryan Roth (Addgene plasmid # 66373 ; http://n2t.net/addgene:66373 ; RRID:Addgene_66373)
