[The description below was written by a language model from this plasmid's Addgene catalogue record.]
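Description:
GPR77-Tango is a mammalian expression plasmid from the PRESTO-Tango collection, a set of G protein-coupled receptor constructs built for parallel screening of receptor activation through a transcriptional readout. It is based on the "empty Tango" backbone, which the depositor notes was derived from pcDNA3.1(+). The plasmid is maintained at high copy in E. coli under ampicillin selection and carries a neomycin resistance marker, allowing G418 selection of transfected mammalian cells. No feature table accompanies the record, so the origins of replication and other backbone elements are not individually documented here.

The insert is the human GPR77 coding sequence (about 1 kb), now officially named C5AR2 and also known as C5L2. It is expressed from the CMV promoter, with an N-terminal FLAG tag supplied by the backbone that can be used to detect the receptor. The receptor was cloned by restriction enzymes, with NotI at the 5′ end. The depositor's comments indicate that a tTA (tetracycline transactivator) sequence lies downstream of the receptor. They also note that the site following tTA is XbaI rather than XhoI in most vectors of the series, so which site is present in a given plasmid is uncertain.

As the stated purpose describes, the assay reports arrestin translocation to the activated receptor as transcriptional activation, giving a measure of receptor engagement that does not depend on G protein coupling. The record does not detail the other modules of the fusion or the reporter system it is used with. The construct was produced under a programme that develops tools for understudied members of druggable protein families, and it is suited to ligand screening and pharmacological profiling of this receptor.
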