>Addgene plasmid #66373 | GPR77-Tango | depositor partial sequence | sequence record 113359 | empty Tango
GACGGATCGGGAGATCTCCCGATCCCCTATGGTGCACTCTCAGTACAATCTGCTCTGATGCCGCATAGTT
AAGCCAGTATCTGCTCCCTGCTTGTGTGTTGGAGGTCGCTGAGTAGTGCGCGAGCAAAATTTAAGCTACA
ACAAGGCAAGGCTTGACCGACAATTGCATGAAGAATCTGCTTAGGGTTAGGCGTTTTGCGCTGCTTCGCG
ATGTACGGGCCAGATATACGCGTTGACATTGATTATTGACTAGTTATTAATAGTAATCAATTACGGGGTC
ATTAGTTCATAGCCCATATATGGAGTTCCGCGTTACATAACTTACGGTAAATGGCCCGCCTGGCTGACCG
CCCAACGACCCCCGCCCATTGACGTCAATAATGACGTATGTTCCCATAGTAACGCCAATAGGGACTTTCC
ATTGACGTCAATGGGTGGAGTATTTACGGTAAACTGCCCACTTGGCAGTACATCAAGTGTATCATATGCC
AAGTACGCCCCCTATTGACGTCAATGACGGTAAATGGCCCGCCTGGCATTATGCCCAGTACATGACCTTA
TGGGACTTTCCTACTTGGCAGTACATCTACGTATTAGTCATCGCTATTACCATGGTGATGCGGTTTTGGC
AGTACATCAATGGGCGTGGATAGCGGTTTGACTCACGGGGATTTCCAAGTCTCCACCCCATTGACGTCAA
TGGGAGTTTGTTTTGGCACCAAAATCAACGGGACTTTCCAAAATGTCGTAACAACTCCGCCCCATTGACG
CAAATGGGCGGTAGGCGTGTACGGTGGGAGGTCTATATAAGCAGAGCTCTCTGGCTAACTAGAGAACCCA
CTGCTTACTGGCTTATCGAAATTAATACGACTCACTATAGGGAGACCCAAGCTGGCTAGCGTTTAAACTT
AAGCTTGGTACCGAGCTCGGATCCACTAGTCCAGTGTGGTGGAATTCTGCAGATATCCAGCACAGTGGCG
GCCGCGCCACCATGAAGACGATCATCGCCCTGAGCTACATCTTCTGCCTGGTATTCGCCGACTACAAGGA
CGATGATGACGCCAGCATCGATACCGGTGGACGCACCCCACCCAGCCTGGGTCCCCAAGATGAGTCCTGC
ACCACCGCCAGCTCCTCCCTGGCCAAGGACACTTCATCGACCGGTGAGAACCTGTACTTCCAGCTAAGAT
TAGATAAAAGTAAAGTGATTAACAGCGCATTAGAGCTGCTTAATGAGGTCGGAATCGAAGGTTTAACAAC
CCGTAAACTCGCCCAGAAGCTAGGTGTAGAGCAGCCTACATTGTATTGGCATGTAAAAAATAAGCGGGCT
TTGCTCGACGCCTTAGCCATTGAGATGTTAGATAGGCACCATACTCACTTTTGCCCTTTAGAAGGGGAAA
GCTGGCAAGATTTTTTACGTAATAACGCTAAAAGTTTTAGATGTGCTTTACTAAGTCATCGCGATGGAGC
AAAAGTACATTTAGGTACACGGCCTACAGAAAAACAGTATGAAACTCTCGAAAATCAATTAGCCTTTTTA
TGCCAACAAGGTTTTTCACTAGAGAATGCATTATATGCACTCAGCGCTGTGGGGCATTTTACTTTAGGTT
GCGTATTGGAAGATCAAGAGCATCAAGTCGCTAAAGAAGAAAGGGAAACACCTACTACTGATAGTATGCC
GCCATTATTACGACAAGCTATCGAATTATTTGATCACCAAGGTGCAGAGCCAGCCTTCTTATTCGGCCTT
GAATTGATCATATGCGGATTAGAAAAACAACTTAAATGTGAAAGTGGGTCCGCGTACAGCCGCGCGCGTA
CGAAAAACAATTACGGGTCTACCATCGAGGGCCTGCTCGATCTCCCGGACGACGACGCCCCCGAAGAGGC
GGGGCTGGCGGCTCCGCGCCTGTCCTTTCTCCCCGCGGGACACACGCGCAGACTGTCGACGGCCCCCCCG
ACCGATGTCAGCCTGGGGGACGAGCTCCACTTAGACGGCGAGGACGTGGCGATGGCGCATGCCGACGCGC
TAGACGATTTCGATCTGGACATGTTGGGGGACGGGGATTCCCCGGGTCCGGGATTTACCCCCCACGACTC
CGCCCCCTACGGCGCTCTGGATATGGCCGACTTCGAGTTTGAGCAGATGTTTACCGATGCCCTTGGAATT
GACGAGTACGGTGGGTAGCTCGAGTCTAGAGGGCCCGTTTAAACCCGCTGATCAGCCTCGACTGTGCCTT
CTAGTTGCCAGCCATCTGTTGTTTGCCCCTCCCCCGTGCCTTCCTTGACCCTGGAAGGTGCCACTCCCAC
TGTCCTTTCCTAATAAAATGAGGAAATTGCATCGCATTGTCTGAGTAGGTGTCATTCTATTCTGGGGGGT
GGGGTGGGGCAGGACAGCAAGGGGGAGGATTGGGAAGACAATAGCAGGCATGCTGGGGATGCGGTGGGCT
CTATGGCTTCTGAGGCGGAAAGAACCAGCTGGGGCTCTAGGGGGTATCCCC
[124 nt withheld, positions 2502-2625]
C
[91 nt withheld, positions 2627-2717]
A
[49 nt withheld, positions 2719-2767]
CCTTTGACGTTGGAGTCCACGTTCTTT
[37 nt withheld, positions 2795-2831]
ACCCTATCTCGGTCTATTCTTTTGATTTATAAGGGATTTTGCCGATTTCGGCCTATTGGTTAAAAAATGA
GCTGATTTAACAAAAATTTAACGCGAATTAATTCTGTGGAATGTGTGTCAGTTAGGGTGTGGAAAGTCCC
CAGGCTCCCCAGCAGGCAGAAGTATGCAAAGCATGCATCTCAATTAGTCAGCAACCAGGTGTGGAAAGTC
CCCAGGCTCCCCAGCAGGCAGAAGTATGCAAAGCATGCATCTCAATTAGTCAGCAACCATAGTCCCGCCC
CTAACTCCGCCCATCCCGCCCCTAACTCCGCCCAGTTCCGCCCATTCTCCGCCCCATGGCTGACTAATTT
TTTTTATTTATGCAGAGGCCGAGGCCGCCTCTGCCTCTGAGCTATTCCAGAAGTAGTGAGGAGGCTTTTT
TGGAGGCCTAGGCTTTTGCAAAAAGCTCCCGGGAGCTTGTATATCCATTTTCGGATCTGATCAAGAGACA
GGATGAGGATCGTTTCGCATGATTGAACAAGATGGATTGCACGCAGGTTCTCCGGCCGCTTGGGTGGAGA
GGCTATTCGGCTATGACTGGGCACAACAGACAATCGGCTGCTCTGATGCCGCCGTGTTCCGGCTGTCAGC
GCAGGGGCGCCCGGTTCTTTTTGTCAAGACCGACCTGTCCGGTGCCCTGAATGAACTGCAGGACGAGGCA
GCGCGGCTATCGTGGCTGGCCACGACGGGCGTTCCTTGCGCAGCTGTGCTCGACGTTGTCACTGAAGCGG
GAAGGGACTGGCTGCTATTGGGCGAAGTGCCGGGGCAGGATCTCCTGTCATCTCACCTTGCTCCTGCCGA
GAAAGTATCCATCATGGCTGATGCAATGCGGCGGCTGCATACGCTTGATCCGGCTACCTGCCCATTCGAC
CACCAAGCGAAACATCGCATCGAGCGAGCACGTACTCGGATGGAAGCCGGTCTTGTCGATCAGGATGATC
TGGACGAAGAGCATCAGGGGCTCGCGCCAGCCGAACTGTTCGCCAGGCTCAAGGCGCGCATGCCCGACGG
CGAGGATCTCGTCGTGACCCATGGCGATGCCTGCTTGCCGAATATCATGGTGGAAAATGGCCGCTTTTCT
GGATTCATCGACTGTGGCCGGCTGGGTGTGGCGGACCGCTATCAGGACATAGCGTTGGCTACCCGTGATA
TTGCTGAAGAGCTTGGCGGCGAATGGGCTGACCGCTTCCTCGTGCTTTACGGTATCGCCGCTCCCGATTC
GCAGCGCATCGCCTTCTATCGCCTTCTTGACGAGTTCTTCTGAGCGGGACTCTGGGGTTCGAAATGACCG
ACCAAGCGACGCCCAACCTGCCATCACGAGATTTCGATTCCACCGCCGCCTTCTATGAAAGGTTGGGCTT
CGGAATCGTTTTCCGGGACGCCGGCTGGATGATCCTCCAGCGCGGGGATCTCATGCTGGAGTTCTTCGCC
CACCCCAACTTGTTTATTGCAGCTTATAATGGTTACAAATAAAGCAATAGCATCACAAATTTCACAAATA
AAGCATTTTTTTCACTGCATTCTAGTTGTGGTTTGTCCAAACTCATCAATGTATCTTATCATGTCTGTAT
ACCGTCGACCTCTAGCTAGAGCTTGGCGTAATCATGGTCATAGCTGTTTCCTGTGTGAAATTGTTATCCG
CTCACAATTCCACACAACATACGAGCCGGAAGCATAAAGTGTAAAGCCTGGGGTGCCTAATGAGTGAGCT
AACTCACATTAATTGCGTTGCGCTCACTGCCCGCTTTCCAGTCGGGAAACCTGTCGTGCCAGCTGCATTA
ATGAATCGGCCAACGCGCGGGGAGAGGCGGTTTGCGTATTGGGCGCTCTTCCGCTTCCTCGCTCACTGAC
TCGCTGCGCTCGGTCGTTCGGCTGCGGCGAGCGGTATCAGCTCACTCAAAGGCGGTAATACGGTTATCCA
CAGAATCAGGGGATAACGCAGGAAAGAACATGTGAGCAAAAGGCCAGCAAAAGGCCAGGAACCGTAAAAA
GGCCGCGTTGCTGGCGTTTTTCCATAGGCTCCGCCCCCCTGACGAGCATCACAAAAATCGACGCTCAAGT
CAGAGGTGGCGAAACCCGACAGGACTATAAAGATACCAGGCGTTTCCCCCTGGAAGCTCCCTCGTGCGCT
CTCCTGTTCCGACCCTGCCGCTTACCGGATACCTGTCCGCCTTTCTCCCTTCGGGAAGCGTGGCGCTTTC
TCATAGCTCACGCTGTAGGTATCTCAGTTCGGTGTAGGTCGTTCGCTCCAAGCTGGGCTGTGTGCACGAA
CCCCCCGTTCAGCCCGACCGCTGCGCCTTATCCGGTAACTATCGTCTTGAGTCCAACCCGGTAAGACACG
ACTTATCGCCACTGGCAGCAGCCACTGGTAACAGGATTAGCAGAGCGAGGTATGTAGGCGGTGCTACAGA
GTTCTTGAAGTGGTGGCCTAACTACGGCTACACTAGAAGAACAGTATTTGGTATCTGCGCTCTGCTGAAG
CCAGTTACCTTCGGAAAAAGAGTTGGTAGCTCTTGATCCGGCAAACAAACCACCGCTGGTAGCGGTTTTT
TTGTTTGCAAGCAGCAGATTACGCGCAGAAAAAAAGGATCTCAAGAAGATCCTTTGATCTTTTCTACGGG
GTCTGACGCTCAGTGGAACGAAAACTCACGTTAAGGGATTTTGGTCATGAGATTATCAAAAAGGATCTTC
ACCTAGATCCTTTTAAATTAAAAATGAAGTTTTAAATCAATCTAAAGTATATATGAGTAAACTTGGTCTG
ACAGTTACCAATGCTTAATCAGTGAGGCACCTATCTCAGCGATCTGTCTATTTCGTTCATCCATAGTTGC
CTGACTCCCCGTCGTGTAGATAACTACGATACGGGAGGGCTTACCATCTGGCCCCAGTGCTGCAATGATA
CCGCGAGACCCACGCTCACCGGCTCCAGATTTATCAGCAATAAACCAGCCAGCCGGAAGGGCCGAGCGCA
GAAGTGGTCCTGCAACTTTATCCGCCTCCATCCAGTCTATTAATTGTTGCCGGGAAGCTAGAGTAAGTAG
TTCGCCAGTTAATAGTTTGCGCAACGTTGTTGCCATTGCTACAGGCATCGTGGTGTCACGCTCGTCGTTT
GGTATGGCTTCATTCAGCTCCGGTTCCCAACGATCAAGGCGAGTTACATGATCCCCCATGTTGTGCAAAA
AAGCGGTTAGCTCCTTCGGTCCTCCGATCGTTGTCAGAAGTAAGTTGGCCGCAGTGTTATCACTCATGGT
TATGGCAGCACTGCATAATTCTCTTACTGTCATGCCATCCGTAAGATGCTTTTCTGTGACTGGTGAGTAC
TCAACCAAGTCATTCTGAGAATAGTGTATGCGGCGACCGAGTTGCTCTTGCCCGGCGTCAATACGGGATA
ATACCGCGCCACATAGCAGAACTTTAAAAGTGCTCATCATTGGAAAACGTTCTTCGGGGCGAAAACTCTC
AAGGATCTTACCGCTGTTGAGATCCAGTTCGATGTAACCCACTCGTGCACCCAACTGATCTTCAGCATCT
TTTACTTTCACCAGCGTTTCTGGGTGAGCAAAAACAGGAAGGCAAAATGCCGCAAAAAAGGGAATAAGGG
CGACACGGAAATGTTGAATACTCATACTCTTCCTTTTTCAATATTATTGAAGCATTTATCAGGGTTATTG
TCTCATGAGCGGATACATATTTGAATGTATTTAGAAAAATAAACAAATAGGGGTTCCGCGCACATTTCCC
CGAAAAGTGCCACCTGACGTC
