>Addgene plasmid #66373 | GPR77-Tango | depositor partial sequence | sequence record 113360 | GPR77
[1011 nt withheld, positions 1-1011]
