>Addgene plasmid #66373 | GPR77-Tango | addgene partial sequence | sequence record 119923 | CMV-F 5'-CGCAAATGGGCGGTAGGCGTG-3'
GCTCTCTGGCTAACTAGAGAACCCACTGCTTACTGGCTTATCGAAATTAATACGACTCACTATAGGGAGA
CCCAAGCTGGCTAGCGTTTAAACTTAAGCTTGGTACCGAGCTCGGATCCACTAGTCCAGTGTGGTGGAAT
TCTGCAGATATCCAGCACAGTGGCGGCCGCGCCACCATGAAGACGATCATCGCCCTGAGCTACATCTTCT
GCCTGGTATTCGCCGACTACAAGGACGATGATGACGCCAGCATCGAT
[718 nt withheld, positions 258-975]
