>Addgene plasmid #66373 | GPR77-Tango | addgene partial sequence | sequence record 119924 | Tet-R 5'-GGCGAGTTTACGGGTTGTTA-3'
GCTCTAATGCGCTGTTAATCACTTTACTTTTATCTAATCTTAGCTGGAAGTACAGGTTCTCACCGGTCGA
TGAAGTGTCCTTGGCCAGGGAGGAGCTGGCGGTGGTGCAGGACTCATCTTGGGGACCCAGGCTGGGTGGG
GTGCGTCCACCGGTATCGAT
[791 nt withheld, positions 161-951]
